Addgene plasmid #199031: pGLEL_6 [EF]
Purpose: Odd assembly end-linker
Depositing lab: Charlie Gilbert & Nili Ostrov & Cultivarium Tools. Depositing organization: Cultivarium, Convergent Research. Publication: A scalable framework for high-throughput identification of functional origins of replication in non-model bacteria. Gilbert C, Brumwell SL, Crits-Christoph A, Kang SC, Martin-Moldes Z, Alsharif W, Esmurria A, Nguyen M-A, Lee HH, Ostrov N. bioRxiv 2023.05.19.541510 10.1101/2023.05.19.541510.
Backbone
  Vector backbone: n/a
  Vector type: Synthetic Biology
Growth in bacteria
  Bacterial resistance: Chloramphenicol, 25 μg/mL
  Growth temperature: 37°C
  Growth strain: E. coli Zymo 10B
  Copy number: High Copy
Gene/Insert
  Gene/Insert name: EF linker
  Species: Synthetic
  Cloning method: Unknown
Terms and licenses: Academic/Nonprofit Terms; Industry Terms: Not Available to Industry
How to cite: pGLEL_6 [EF] was a gift from Charlie Gilbert & Nili Ostrov & Cultivarium Tools (Addgene plasmid # 199031 ; http://n2t.net/addgene:199031 ; RRID:Addgene_199031)
