[The description below was written by a language model from this plasmid's Addgene catalogue record and pLannotate feature annotations shown in this document.]
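Description:
pGLEL_6 [EF] is a small (about 2.3 kb) synthetic-biology part plasmid that carries a synthetic "EF linker" and is catalogued as an end-linker for odd assemblies. It belongs to a modular DNA assembly toolkit deposited alongside work on high-throughput identification of functional origins of replication in non-model bacteria. The record names no vector backbone, gives the cloning method as unknown, and does not describe the assembly chemistry. The "EF" label probably indicates the junction positions the linker bridges, but this is an inference from the name. In hierarchical assembly schemes, an end-linker generally closes a multi-part assembly by connecting the last occupied position to the destination vector's terminal site, so that fewer than the maximum number of parts can be joined. "Odd" probably refers to the alternating assembly level at which it is used.

The annotated features are almost entirely plasmid maintenance functions. A high-copy ColE1/pMB1/pUC-type origin supports replication in E. coli. Selection comes from a chloramphenicol acetyltransferase (cat) gene driven by its native cat promoter and followed by the phage lambda t0 terminator. The only other annotations are short fragments of the lac operator and of lacZα. These are likely remnants of a blue/white screening cassette that the linker replaced, and neither is a functional reporter. The linker itself is not annotated in the feature table and presumably lies in the unannotated region between these lac-derived remnants. The plasmid carries no expression cassette, tag or reporter, so it serves purely as a donor of a short connector sequence for building larger multi-part constructs.
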