Features (pLannotate 1.2.2; 6 found; start..end, strand, type, name):
    379..394     -  protein_bind   lac operator (fragment): The lac repressor binds to the lac operator to inhibit transcription in E. coli. This inhibition can be relieved by adding lactose or isopropyl-β-D-thiogalactopyranoside (IPTG). lac repressor encoded by lacI
    545..1133    -  rep_origin     ori: high-copy-number ColE1/pMB1/pBR322/pUC origin of replication
   1266..1360    -  terminator     lambda t0 terminator: transcription terminator from phage lambda
   1384..2040    -  CDS            cat: CAT_ECOLX - Experimental evidence at protein level: Swiss-Prot protein existence level 1. This enzyme is an effector of chloramphenicol resistance in bacteria. From Escherichia coli. This protein is used as a marker in many commonly used cloning vectors, such as pACYC184.
   2041..2143    -  promoter       cat promoter: promoter of the E. coli cat gene encoding chloramphenicol acetyltransferase
   2218..2261    -  CDS            lacZα (fragment): LacZα fragment of β-galactosidase; lacZ fragment
>Addgene plasmid #199031 | pGLEL_6 [EF] | addgene full sequence | sequence record 397954 | Addgene NGS Result
GCTCCTAAGTTTTTCCACTCGCTTGAGCCGGCTAGGCCTCTCTGCCCGAAGTTTCGACGGACTGCTGCCA
ACACCCAGGCATAGTTTTAGGAGGGTTATTCGGGGGCACTCGCAGCCAACTTGTCGGGTCCTGCCCGGCT
GGTCTTCGGGCTAATATAGCGAATTGCCGAGAACCCGGCCCCACGCAATGGAACGTCTTTAGCTCCGGCA
GGCAATTAAGGACAACGTAAGTATTGGGTCTCAGCTTCAAGACGCTGGCTCTGACATTTCCGCTACTGAA
CTACTCGCGCTTGAGACCCAAGGCTAGGTGGAGGCTCAGTGATGATAAGTCTGCGATGGTGGATGCATGT
GTCATGGTCATAGCTGTTTCCTGTGTGAAATTGTTATCCGCTCAGAGGGCACAATCCTATTCCGCGCTAT
CCGACAATCTCCAAGACATTAGGTGGAGTTCAGTTCGGCGTATGGCATATGTCGCTGGAAAGAACATGTG
AGCAAAAGGCCAGCAAAAGGCCAGGAACCGTAAAAAGGCCGCGTTGCTGGCGTTTTTCCATAGGCTCCGC
CCCCCTGACGAGCATCACAAAAATCGACGCTCAAGTCAGAGGTGGCGAAACCCGACAGGACTATAAAGAT
ACCAGGCGTTTCCCCCTGGAAGCTCCCTCGTGCGCTCTCCTGTTCCGACCCTGCCGCTTACCGGATACCT
GTCCGCCTTTCTCCCTTCGGGAAGCGTGGCGCTTTCTCATAGCTCACGCTGTAGGTATCTCAGTTCGGTG
TAGGTCGTTCGCTCCAAGCTGGGCTGTGTGCACGAACCCCCCGTTCAGCCCGACCGCTGCGCCTTATCCG
GTAACTATCGTCTTGAGTCCAACCCGGTAAGACACGACTTATCGCCACTGGCAGCAGCCACTGGTAACAG
GATTAGCAGAGCGAGGTATGTAGGCGGTGCTACAGAGTTCTTGAAGTGGTGGCCTAACTACGGCTACACT
AGAAGAACAGTATTTGGTATCTGCGCTCTGCTGAAGCCAGTTACCTTCGGAAAAAGAGTTGGTAGCTCTT
GATCCGGCAAACAAACCACCGCTGGTAGCGGTGGTTTTTTTGTTTGCAAGCAGCAGATTACGCGCAGAAA
AAAAGGATCTCAAGAAGATCCTTTGATCTTTTCTACGGGGTCTGACGCTCTATTCAACAAAGCCGCCGTC
CCGTCAAGTCAGCGTAAATGGGTAGGGGGCTTCAAATCGTCCCCCCATACGATATAAGTTGTTACTAGTG
CTTGGATTCTCACCAATAAAAAACGCCCGGCGGCAACCGAGCGTTCTGAACAAATCCAGATGGAGTTCTG
AGGTCATTACTGGATCTATCAACAGGAGTCCAAGCGAGCTCGATATCAAATTACGCCCCGCCCTGCCACT
CATCGCAGTACTGTTGTAATTCATTAAGCATTCTGCCGACATGGAAGCCATCACAAACGGCATGATGAAC
CTGAATCGCCAGCGGCATCAGCACCTTGTCGCCTTGCGTATAATATTTGCCCATGGTGAAAACGGGGGCG
AAGAAGTTGTCCATATTGGCCACGTTTAAATCAAAACTGGTGAAACTCACCCAGGGATTGGCTGAGACGA
AAAACATATTCTCAATAAACCCTTTAGGGAAATAGGCCAGGTTTTCACCGTAACACGCCACATCTTGCGA
ATATATGTGTAGAAACTGCCGGAAATCGTCGTGGTATTCACTCCAGAGCGATGAAAACGTTTCAGTTTGC
TCATGGAAAACGGTGTAACAAGGGTGAACACTATCCCATATCACCAGCTCACCGTCTTTCATTGCCATAC
GAAATTCCGGATGAGCATTCATCAGGCGGGCAAGAATGTGAATAAAGGCCGGATAAAACTTGTGCTTATT
TTTCTTTACGGTCTTTAAAAAGGCCGTAATATCCAGCTGAACGGTCTGGTTATAGGTACATTGAGCAACT
GACTGAAATGCCTCAAAATGTTCTTTACGATGCCATTGGGATATATCAACGGTGGTATATCCAGTGATTT
TTTTCTCCATTTTAGCTTCCTTAGCTCCTGAAAATCTCGATAACTCAAAAAATACGCCCGGTAGTGATCT
TATTTCATTATGGTGAAAGTTGGAACCTCTTACGTGCCGATCAACGTCTCATTGATACCTGAAACAAAAC
CCATCGTACGGCCAAGGAAGTCTCCAATAACTGTGATCCACCACAAGCGCCAGGGTTTTCCCAGTCACGA
CGTTGTAAAACGACGGCCAGTCATGCATAATCCGCACGCATCTGGAATAAGGAAGTGCCATTCCGCCTGA
CCT
